Addgene plasmid #67162: pCS2 xRor2-mCherry
Purpose: mammalian expression / in vitro transcription
Depositing lab: Alexandra Schambony. Depositing organization: Friedrich-Alexander-Universitaet Erlangen-Nuremberg. Publication: Wnt5a/Ror2-induced upregulation of xPAPC requires xShcA. Feike AC, Rachor K, Gentzel M, Schambony A. Biochem Biophys Res Commun. 2010 Oct 1;400(4):500-6. doi: 10.1016/j.bbrc.2010.08.074. Epub 2010 Aug 21. PubMed 20732301.
Backbone
  Vector backbone: pCS2
  Backbone size w/o insert (bp): 4085
  Total vector size (bp): 7592
  Vector type: Mammalian Expression ; in vitro transcription
Growth in bacteria
  Bacterial resistance: Ampicillin, 100 μg/mL
  Growth temperature: 37°C
  Growth strain: DH5alpha
  Copy number: Unknown
Gene/Insert
  Gene/Insert name: Tyrosine-protein kinase transmembrane receptor ROR2 (alt name: ROR2)
  Species: X. laevis (frog)
  Insert size (bp): 3507
  Entrez Gene: ror2 (a.k.a. xror2)
  Tag / fusion protein: mCherry (C terminal on insert)
  Cloning method: Restriction Enzyme; 5′ cloning site EcoRI (unknown if destroyed); 3′ cloning site XhoI (unknown if destroyed)
  Sequencing primers: 5′ SP6; 3′ T7
Terms and licenses: Academic/Nonprofit Terms; Industry Terms: Not Available to Industry
How to cite: pCS2 xRor2-mCherry was a gift from Alexandra Schambony (Addgene plasmid # 67162 ; http://n2t.net/addgene:67162 ; RRID:Addgene_67162)
