[The description below was written by a language model from this plasmid's Addgene catalogue record.]
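Description:
pCS2 xRor2-mCherry is a dual-purpose plasmid built on the pCS2 backbone and catalogued for both mammalian expression and in vitro transcription. It is propagated in E. coli under ampicillin selection; the copy number is listed as unknown. No feature table accompanies the entry, so the regulatory elements are not itemised. pCS2-family vectors generally carry a strong CMV-derived promoter for expression in vertebrate cells, with a phage SP6 promoter upstream of the polylinker and a polyadenylation signal downstream. This allows capped synthetic mRNA to be made from linearised template. The listing of SP6 and T7 as the flanking sequencing primers fits that layout, but the promoter actually driving the insert is not stated in the record.

The payload is the Xenopus laevis receptor tyrosine kinase Ror2 (xRor2), a transmembrane receptor associated with non-canonical Wnt5a signalling. It is fused at its C terminus to the red fluorescent protein mCherry. The insert of about 3.5 kb was cloned between EcoRI and XhoI sites, and the record does not say whether these sites survived cloning. With the roughly 4.1 kb backbone, the total construct is about 7.6 kb. Placing the tag at the C terminus puts mCherry on the intracellular end of the receptor, so the extracellular ligand-binding region is unmodified and the protein can be followed by fluorescence.

The stated purposes and the associated work on Wnt5a/Ror2-dependent gene regulation in Xenopus suggest two typical uses. One is transfection into cultured cells to visualise or overexpress tagged Ror2. The other is use as a template for synthetic mRNA, as is commonly injected into frog embryos, although the record does not describe specific applications.
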