>Addgene plasmid #67162 | pCS2 xRor2-mCherry | depositor partial sequence | sequence record 115672 | insert
ATGTCCAGGACCAGGAGCCAGAATGGGGGGATTGGATGTGCCCTGCTCGGGCTTCTCGTGGCTGCCATAC
TGCTGCCTGTACAAGCTTCAGGTGAAATGGAAATACCAGACTTGAATGACCCACTGGGACAAATGGAAAG
CCACGACAGGCTCGGAGCAACTCCTAGAGGATACTATTTGACGTTTCTAGAACCTGTGAACAATATCACA
ATTGTGCAAGGTCAGGCAGCAACACTCCATTGCAAAGTGTCCGGGAATCCACTCCCCAATGTAAAGTGGC
TGAAGAACGATGCACCTGTGGTTCAGGAGCCCAAGAGAATTACCATTAGGAAAACAGACTACGGCTCACG
ATTACGGATACAAGACCTGGACACCACCGACACTGGCTATTATCAGTGTGTCGCCACCAATGGGATAAAG
ACCATTACTGCAACTGGAGTCCTCTTTGTTAGGCTTGGACCAACAAACAGCCCTAACCCGAACATCCAGG
ATGACTACCACAAAGATGGGTTTTGTCAGCCCTACAGGGGAATTGCCTGCGCAAGATTCATTGGCAACAG
GACCATATATGTCGACTCACTTCAGATGCAAGGGGAAATCGAAAACCGAATTACAGCTGCCTTTACAATG
ATTGGCACTTCCACCCATCTCTCTGACCAGTGCTCTCAGTTTGCAATCCCATCATTTTGCCACTTCGTGT
TCCCTCTCTGTGATGATCAAACTTCCAAGCCAAGAGAGCTGTGCAGGGATGAGTGTGAAGTGCTGGAAAA
TGACCTGTGCAGGCAGGAGTACAACATCGCCCGCTCCAATCCCCTCATTCTCATGCAGCTTCACCTACCA
AACTGCGAAGAACTGCCATTGCCTGAAAGTCCTGAAGCTGCCAACTGCATGAGGATTGGGATCCCAGTGG
AGAAGCTTAACAGATATCAGCAGTGTTACAATGGGACTGGAACTGATTACAGAGGATCTGTCAGCGTCAC
TAAGTCTGGCCATCAGTGCCAGCCATGGAGTCATCAGGTTCCCCATAGTCATTCACTATCCAATGCGGAT
TACCCTGAAATTGGTGGAGGCCACTCTTACTGCAGAAATCCAGGAGGCCAGATGGAGGGTCCTTGGTGTT
TCACACAGAATAAAAATGTCCGCATGGAGCTATGCGATATTCCTGCTTGCCGTACACGTGACAACACAAA
GATGGAGATTCTCTACATCTTGGTCCCCAGCATTGCAATCCCACTGGTCATCGCCTGCTTCTTTTTCTTA
GTATGCATGTGCCGAAATAAACAGAAAGCAGAAGGTTCTACACCGCAGCGCCGCCAACTCATGGCCTCTC
CAAGCCAGGACATGGAAATGCCCCTTATGAATCAGCACAAACAGCAGCCAAAAGTAAAAGAGATAAACCT
ATCAACTGTAAGGTTCATGGAAGAGCTAGGTGAAGATCGTTTTGGAAAAGTTTACAAGGGACATCTCTTT
GGTACCACTCCAGGGGAACAGACTCAAACTGTTGCCATCAAAACACTTAAAGACAAAGTTGAAGTTGCTC
TTCGTGAAGAATTCAAACATGAGGCCATGATGCGATCTAGGCTTCAGCACCCAAATATAGTTTGTCTGAT
TGGGACAGTGACAAAGGAGCAGCCCATGAGCATGATATTTAGCTATTCTCCTCTTAGTGATCTGCACGAG
TTCTTGGTCATGAGATCACCACATTCAGATGTAGGCAGCACAGATGACGATAAGACTGTTAAATCCACCC
TAGAGCCCGCTGATTTTCTTCATATTGTGACCCAGATAGCATCAGGAATGGAATTTCTTTCAAGTCACCA
TGTTGTTCATAAAGATTTGGCTGCCAGAAATGTTTTGGTGTTCGATAAACTCAGCATTAAAATTTCAGAT
CTCGGCCTGTTCCGGGAAGTATATGCTGCAGATTACTATAAACTGATGGGAAACTCCATGCTTCCGATTA
GATGGATGTCTCCAGAAGCGATCACATATGGAAAGTGTTCTGTTGATTCAGATATTTGGTCCTATGGGGT
CGTGGTGTGGGAAATCTTCAGCTACGGGCTGCAACCGTATTGTGGGTATTCCAACCAGGATGTCATTGAA
ATGATCCGAAATCGCCAGGTGCTGCTCTGCCCTGATGACTGTCCTGCATGGATATACACTCTAATGCTGG
AGTGCTGGAGTGAATTTCCTGCTAGAAGACCAAGATTTAAGGACATACACACACGGCTAAGAACATGGGA
AAATATGTCCAACTATAATAGCTCTGCACAAACATCTGGGGCAAGTAATACTACCCAGACAAGTTCTCTA
AGCACAAGCCCAGTAAGCAATGTTAGCAATGCTAGGTATGTTGGGCCAAAGCCAAAAACTCAGCCATTCC
AACAGCCACAGTTTTTGCAAATGAAAGGACAAATTAGACCTATGGTTCCTCAACCTCAACTCTACATTCC
AGTTAATGGGTATCAACAGATGGCTGCTTATTTTTACCCAGTTCAGATACCAATGCAAATGGCTCCACAA
CAAATGCCACCTCAGATCATACCCAAACCTGGATCCCACCACAGTGGAAGTGGTTCCACCAGTACAGGAT
ATGTCACAACAGCGCCCTCAAATAATTCCATGGCTGACAGGGTTGCTCTCCTTGCAGATGGGGCAGATGA
AGCACAGTTAACGGCAGAAGATATGTCTCCAAATCCTGGTCAGGAAGAAGAAGGTTCTGTTCCAGAAACA
GAATTGCTGGGTGACAATGACACATCTCAATTAGATGCAACAGATATTCAGTCAGAGACTGCTAGCATGG
TGAGCAAGGGCGAGGAGGATAACATGGCCATCATCAAGGAGTTCATGCGCTTCAAGGTGCACATGGAGGG
CTCCGTGAACGGCCACGAGTTCGAGATCGAGGGCGAGGGCGAGGGCCGCCCCTACGAGGGCACCCAGACC
GCCAAGCTGAAGGTGACCAAGGGTGGCCCCCTGCCCTTCGCCTGGGACATCCTGTCCCCTCAGTTCATGT
ACGGCTCCAAGGCCTACGTGAAGCACCCCGCCGACATCCCCGACTACTTGAAGCTGTCCTTCCCCGAGGG
CTTCAAGTGGGAGCGCGTGATGAACTTCGAGGACGGCGGCGTGGTGACCGTGACCCAGGACTCCTCCCTG
CAGGACGGCGAGTTCATCTACAAGGTGAAGCTGCGCGGCACCAACTTCCCCTCCGACGGCCCCGTAATGC
AGAAGAAGACCATGGGCTGGGAGGCCTCCTCCGAGCGGATGTACCCCGAGGACGGCGCCCTGAAGGGCGA
GATCAAGCAGAGGCTGAAGCTGAAGGACGGCGGCCACTACGACGCTGAGGTCAAGACCACCTACAAGGCC
AAGAAGCCCGTGCAGCTGCCCGGCGCCTACAACGTCAACATCAAGTTGGACATCACCTCCCACAACGAGG
ACTACACCATCGTGGAACAGTACGAACGCGCCGAGGGCCGCCACTCCACCGGCGGCATGGACGAGCTGTA
CAAGTAA
