>Addgene plasmid #67162 | pCS2 xRor2-mCherry | addgene partial sequence | sequence record 118489 | Sp6 5'-ATTTAGGTGACACTATAG-3'
GATCCATCGATCCGCCATGTCCAGGACCAGGAGCCAGAATGGGGGGATTGGATGTGCCCTGCTCGGGCTT
CTCGTGGCTGCCATACTGCTGCCTGTACAAGCTTCAGGTGAAATGGAAATACCAGACTTGAATGACCCAC
TGGGACAAATGGAAAGCCACGACAGGCTCGGAGCAACTCCTAGAGGATACTATTTGACGTTTCTAGAACC
TGTGAACAATATCACAATTGTGCAAGGTCAGGCAGCAACACTCCATTGCAAAGTGTCCGGGAATCCACTC
CCCAATGTAAAGTGGCTGAAGAACGATGCACCTGTGGTTCAGGAGCCCAAGAGAATTACCATTAGGAAAA
CAGACTACGGCTCACGATTACGGATACAAGACCTGGACACCACCGACACTGGCTATTATCAGTGTGTCGC
CACCAATGGGATAAAGACCATTACTGCAACTGGAGTCCTCTTTGTTAGGCTTGGACCAACAAACAGCCCT
AACCCGAACATCCAGGATGACTACCACAAAGATGGGTTTTGTCAGCCCTACAGGGGAATTGCCTGCGCAA
GATTCATTGGCAACAGGACCATATATGTCGACTCACTTCAGATGCAAGGGGAAATCGAAAACCGAATTAC
AGCTGCCTTTACAATGATTGGCACTTCCACCCATCTCTCTGACCAGTGCTCTCAGTTTGCAATCCCATCA
TTTTGCCACTTCGTGTTCCCTCTCTGTGATGATCAAACTTCCAAGCCAAGAGAGCTGTGCAGGGATGAGT
GTGAAGTGCTGGAAAATGACCTGTGCAGGCAGGAGTACAACATCGCCCGCTCCAATCCCCTCATTCTC
