>Addgene plasmid #67162 | pCS2 xRor2-mCherry | addgene partial sequence | sequence record 118490 | mCherryseq-R 5'-cctcctcgcccttgctcaccat-3'
TGTTGCATCTAATTGAGATGTGTCATTGTCACCCAGCAATTCTGTTTCTGGAACAGAACCTTCTTCTTCC
TGACCAGGATTTGGAGACATATCTTCTGCCGTTAACTGTGCTTCATCTGCCCCATCTGCAAGGAGAGCAA
CCCTGTCAGCCATGGAATTATTTGAGGGCGCTGTTGTGACATATCCTGTACTGGTGGAACCACTTCCACT
GTGGTGGGATCCAGGTTTGGGTATGATCTGAGGTGGCATTTGTTGTGGAGCCATTTGCATTGGTATCTGA
ACTGGGTAAAAATAAGCAGCCATCTGTTGATACCCATTAACTGGAATGTAGAGTTGAGGTTGAGGAACCA
TAGGTCTAATTTGTCCTTTCATTTGCAAAAACTGTGGCTGTTGGAATGGCTGAGTTTTTGGCTTTGGCCC
AACATACCTAGCATTGCTAACATTGCTTACTGGGCTTGTGCTTAGAGAACTTGTCTGGGTAGTATTACTT
GCCCCAGATGTTTGTGCAGAGCTATTATAGTTGGACATATTTTCCCATGTTCTTAGCCGTGTGTGTATGT
CCTTAAATCTTGGTCTTCTAGCAGGAAATTCACTCCAGCACTCCAGCATTAGAGTGTATATCCATGCAGG
ACAGTCATCAGGGCAGAGCAGCACCTGGCGATTTCGGATCATTTCAATGACATCCTGGTTGGAATACCCA
CAATACGGTTGCAGCCCGTAGCTGAAGATTTCCCACACCACGACCCCATAGGACCAAATATCTGAATCAA
CAGAACACTTTCCATATGTGATCGCTTCTGGAGACATCCATCTAATCGGAAGCATGGAGTTTCCCATCAG
