>Addgene plasmid #67162 | pCS2 xRor2-mCherry | addgene partial sequence | sequence record 118491 | EBV-rev 5'-GTGGTTTGTCCAAACTCATC-3'
TACGACTCACTATAGTTCTAGAGGCTCGAGTTACTTGTACAGCTCGTCCATGCCGCCGGTGGAGTGGCGG
CCCTCGGCGCGTTCGTACTGTTCCACGATGGTGTAGTCCTCGTTGTGGGAGGTGATGTCCAACTTGATGT
TGACGTTGTAGGCGCCGGGCAGCTGCACGGGCTTCTTGGCCTTGTAGGTGGTCTTGACCTCAGCGTCGTA
GTGGCCGCCGTCCTTCAGCTTCAGCCTCTGCTTGATCTCGCCCTTCAGGGCGCCGTCCTCGGGGTACATC
CGCTCGGAGGAGGCCTCCCAGCCCATGGTCTTCTTCTGCATTACGGGGCCGTCGGAGGGGAAGTTGGTGC
CGCGCAGCTTCACCTTGTAGATGAACTCGCCGTCCTGCAGGGAGGAGTCCTGGGTCACGGTCACCACGCC
GCCGTCCTCGAAGTTCATCACGCGCTCCCACTTGAAGCCCTCGGGGAAGGACAGCTTCAAGTAGTCGGGG
ATGTCGGCGGGGTGCTTCACGTAGGCCTTGGAGCCGTACATGAACTGAGGGGACAGGATGTCCCAGGCGA
AGGGCAGGGGGCCACCCTTGGTCACCTTCAGCTTGGCGGTCTGGGTGCCCTCGTAGGGGCGGCCCTCGCC
CTCGCCCTCGATCTCGAACTCGTGGCCGTTCACGGAGCCCTCCATGTGCACCTTGAAGCGCATGAACTCC
TTGATGATGGCCATGTTATCCTCCTCGCCCTTGCTCACCATGCTAGCAGTCTCTGACTGAATATCTGTTG
CATCTAATTGAGATGTGTCATTGTCACCCAGCAATTCTGTTTCTGGAACAGAACCTTCTTCTT
